>Addgene plasmid #26446 | p196 Dync1i2.A (Ex 1a) | depositor partial sequence | sequence record 12487 | Author sequence
GTTTCAACCGGGAGATTCTGTTTTACAAAAGGTCACAACCATGTCGGACAAAAGTGATTTAAAAGCTGAG
TTGGAACGTAAGAAGCAACGGTTGGCCCAAATCAGAGAAGAAAAGAAGAGGAAAGAAGAGGAAAGGAAAA
AAAAGGAAACTGATCAGAAGAAGGAAGCTGCTGTTTCTGTACAAGAAGAGTCTGATCTTGAAAAAAAAAG
AAGAGAAGCTGAGGCATTGCTTCAAAGCATGGGACTAACTACGGACTCCCCTATTGTTTTTTCTGAGTAC
TGGGTCCCTCCTCCTATGTCTCCATCCTCCAAGTCGGTGAGCACGCCAAGTGAAGCTGGAAGCCAGGATT
CTGGAGATGGCGCCGTGGGATCTAGGACGCTGCATTGGGATACAGATCCATCAGTTCTTCAGCTTCACTC
AGATTCCGATTTGGGACGAGGACCTATTAAACTTGGAATGGCCAAAATTACTCAAGTTGACTTTCCCCCT
CGAGAAATCGTCACATACACAAAGGAAACTCAGACCCCGGTTACAGCTCAACCCAAAGAAGATGAGGAGG
AGGAAGATGATGTAGCAACTCCTAAACCTCCTGTTGAACCTGAAGAAGAGAAAACTTTGAAAAAAGACGA
AGAGAATGATAGCAAAGCTCCACCTCATGAACTAACTGAAGAAGAAAAGCAACAGATTTTACACTCAGAA
GAATTTTTAAGTTTCTTTGACCATTCTACGAGAATTGTAGAAAGAGCCCTTTCTGAGCAGATTAACATCT
TCTTTGACTACAGTGGGAGAGACTTGGAAGACAAAGAAGGGGAGATTCAAGCAGGTGCTAAGCTGTCATT
AAATCGACAGTTCTTTGATGAGCGTTGGTCAAAGCATCGAGTTGTTAGTTGTTTGGATTGGTCATCCCAG
TATCCAGAATTACTTGTGGCTTCCTATAATAACAATGAAGAGGCTCCTCATGAGCCTGATGGTGTGGCCC
TCGTGTGGAATATGAAGTACAAAAAAACTACCCCAGAGTATGTGTTCCACTGCCAGTCAGCTGTAATGTC
TGCTACATTTGCAAAATTTCATCCGAATCTTGTTGTTGGAGGTACATATTCAGGCCAGATTGTGCTTTGG
GATAACCGCAGCAATAAAAGAACTCCTGTCCAGAGAACGCCGCTGTCAGCTGCTGCACACACACACCCTG
TCTACTGTGTAAATGTTGTTGGAACACAAAATGCTCACAATCTGATTAGCATCTCTACTGATGGAAAAAT
TTGTTCCTGGAGTTTGGACATGCTTTCCCATCCACAGGATAGCATGGAGTTGGTTCATAAACAGTCAAAG
GCAGTAGCTGTAACATCTATGTCTTTCCCTGTTGGAGACGTCAACAACTTTGTTGTGGGCAGTGAAGAAG
GTTCTGTGTATACAGCATGCCGCCATGGCAGCAAAGCTGGAATCAGTGAGATGTTTGAGGGACACCAGGG
ACCCATCACTGGAATCCACTGTCACGCGGCTGTTGGAGCAGTAGACTTCTCACATCTGTTTGTCACTTCG
TCTTTTGACTGGACAGTTAAACTTTGGACAACTAAGAATAACAAGCCTTTGTACTCATTTGAAGATAATT
CAGACTATGTCTATGATGTTATGTGGTCACCCACCCACCCAGCCCTGTTTGCCTGTGTGGACGGCATGGG
GAGACTGGATCTATGGAATCTCAACAATGACACAGAGGTACCAACTGCCAGCATTTCTGTGGAGGGCAAC
CCTGCTCTTAACCGTGTGAGATGGACCCACTCAGGAAGAGAAATTGCCGTGGGTGATTCTGAAGGACAGA
TTGTCATCTATGATGTGGGAGAGCAGATCGCTGTTCCCCGAAATGATGAATGGGCAAGATTTGGCCGAAC
ACTCGCAGAAATTAACGCAAACCGAGCTGACGCAGAGGAGGAGGCAGCTACCCGAATCCCTGCCTAGCCT
GAAAAGCGGCTGTAGCCTTAGCAAATTTGGCAAAAATGATTAAGTAGATCTCAAACTATTTGCATGCTTC
TGATTAAATGAGTGTTAAAAGAAAATGCCATGGATAATCTGGGTTTAATACAGGAAGCAAAGCTTACAAT
GCCTTTTTATATTATATTCACTTTGTTTTGGATTGGTGTCATTTTTAATACAGCTGACAACTTTACAGAA
TGCAGCCTTTTCTGAATTCTAACACTTGGGTGTATATTGTTAATTATTCTTTTGGATTCTTTTGAACTTG
TAATACTATATATAATTATTTCTAAAGCACAGATTAAGTAAGTTCTGCATATTTCTAAGTAGCCACAATT
CCTTATTCCGCACTAAGTACATACCTCCGTGTCAGTGGTGTTCTTCCTGTCCAAGTGTATAGGAATATTG
TTCCCTCCCCGCATGCCGTCGCCTACCTGTTGTAAGTTTCATGTTGATGCCATTTCCCTTCT
