>Addgene plasmid #26446 | p196 Dync1i2.A (Ex 1a) | addgene partial sequence | sequence record 32883 | 26446 with mDync1i2-R 5'-cttggacaggaagaacacca
GTGCGGAATAAGGAATTGTGGCTACTTAGAAATATGCAGAACTTACTTAATCTGTGCTTTAGAAATAATT
ATATATAGTATTACAAGTTCAAAAGAATCCAAAAGAATAATTAACAATATACACCCAAGTGTTAGAATTC
AGAAAAGGCTGCATTCTGTAAAGTTGTCAGCTGTATTAAAAATGACACCAATCCAAAACAAAGTGAATAT
AATATAAAAAGGCATTGTAAGCTTTGCTTCCTGTATTAAACCCAGATTATCCATGGCATTTTCTTTTAAC
ACTCATTTAATCAGAAGCATGCAAATAGTTTGAGATCTACTTAATCATTTTTGCCAAATTTGCTAAGGCT
ACAGCCGCTTTTCAGGCTAGGCAGGGATTCGGGTAGCTGCCTCCTCCTCTGCGTCAGCTCGGTTTGCGTT
AATTTCTGCGAGTGTTCGGCCAAATCTTGCCCATTCATCATTTCGGGGAACAGCGATCTGCTCTCCCACA
TCATAGATGACAATCTGTCCTTCAGAATCACCCACGGCAATTTCTCTTCCTGAGTGGGTCCATCTCACAC
GGTTAAGAGCAGGGTTGCCCTCCACAGAAATGCTGGCAGTTGGTACCTCTGTGTCATTGTTGAGATTCCA
TAGATCCAGTCTCCCCATGCCGTCCACACAGGCAAACAGGGCTGGGTGGGTGGGTGACCACATAACATCA
TAGACATAGTCTGAATTATCTTCAAATGAGTAC
