[The description below was written by a language model from this plasmid's Addgene catalogue record.]
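Description:
p196 Dync1i2.A (Ex 1a) is a bacterial subcloning and sequencing plasmid built on the commercial pCR2.1-TOPO backbone (about 3.9 kb without insert), into which a mouse cDNA was placed by TOPO cloning, the topoisomerase-mediated method for directly capturing PCR products. It is maintained in E. coli as a high-copy plasmid and is selected with kanamycin. No feature table accompanies the record, so the origin of replication, any additional markers and the orientation of the insert are not documented here. The listed M13 and T7 sequencing primers correspond to the standard priming sites that flank the cloning site in this type of vector.

The insert is roughly 2.4 kb and encodes cytoplasmic dynein 1 intermediate chain 2 (Dync1i2, also known as IC74 or DIC) from Mus musculus, specifically the isoform A splice variant carrying the alternative first exon 1a. No mutation is recorded. Dynein intermediate chains are subunits of the cytoplasmic dynein motor complex, and the gene gives rise to multiple transcripts through alternative splicing. The clone comes from a study that catalogued new mouse intermediate chain isoforms, their splicing patterns and their tissue distribution. The record states no eukaryotic promoter, tag or reporter, and the vector type is cloning rather than expression. The plasmid is therefore best regarded as a sequence-verified reference copy of this particular isoform, useful as a template for sequencing, for PCR amplification, for isoform comparison, or for transferring the coding sequence into expression vectors.
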