Addgene plasmid #26446: p196 Dync1i2.A (Ex 1a)
Depositing lab: Elizabeth Fisher. Depositing organization: University College London. Publication: Mouse cytoplasmic dynein intermediate chains: identification of new isoforms, alternative splicing and tissue distribution of transcripts. Kuta A, Deng W, Morsi El-Kadi A, Banks GT, Hafezparast M, Pfister KK, Fisher EM. PLoS One. 2010 . 5(7):e11682. 10.1371/journal.pone.0011682 PubMed 20657784.
Backbone
  Vector backbone: pCR2.1-TOPO
  Backbone manufacturer: Invitrogen
  Backbone size w/o insert (bp): 3931
  Vector type: subcloning and sequencing
Growth in bacteria
  Bacterial resistance: Kanamycin, 50 μg/mL
  Growth temperature: 37°C
  Growth strain: DH5alpha
  Growth instructions: TOP10 [Invitrogen], standard LB with 50 ug/ml of kanamicin
  Copy number: High Copy
Gene/Insert
  Gene/Insert name: cytoplasmic dynein 1 intermediate chain 2 isoform A (exon 1a) (alt name: Dync1i2, IC74, DIC)
  Species: M. musculus (mouse)
  Insert size (bp): 2442
  Mutation: N/A
  GenBank ID: NM_010064
  Entrez Gene: Dync1i2 (a.k.a. 3110079H08Rik, AW554389, Dnci, Dncic2)
  Cloning method: TOPO Cloning
  Sequencing primers: 5′ M13, T7; 3′ M13, T7
Terms and licenses: Academic/Nonprofit Terms; Industry Terms: Not Available to Industry
How to cite: p196 Dync1i2.A (Ex 1a) was a gift from Elizabeth Fisher (Addgene plasmid # 26446 ; http://n2t.net/addgene:26446 ; RRID:Addgene_26446)
